Addgene plasmid #212812: pcDNA5-FRT-TO-His8-H2B-CUbo
Purpose: Constitutive or doxycycline-inducible expression of His8-H2B-CUbo in mammalian cells
Depositing lab: Helle Ulrich. Depositing organization: Institut fuer Molekulare Biologie (IMB Mainz). Publication: Ubiquiton-An inducible, linkage-specific polyubiquitylation tool. Renz C, Asimaki E, Meister C, Albanese V, Petriukov K, Krapoth NC, Wegmann S, Wollscheid HP, Wong RP, Fulzele A, Chen JX, Leon S, Ulrich HD. Mol Cell. 2024 Jan 18;84(2):386-400.e11. doi: 10.1016/j.molcel.2023.11.016. Epub 2023 Dec 15. PubMed 38103558.
Backbone
  Vector backbone: pcDNA5-FRT/TO
  Vector type: Mammalian Expression
  Selectable markers: Hygromycin
Growth in bacteria
  Bacterial resistance: Ampicillin, 100 μg/mL
  Growth temperature: 37°C
  Growth strain: Top10
  Copy number: High Copy
Gene/Insert
  Gene/Insert name: H2B
  Species: H. sapiens (human), S. cerevisiae (budding yeast)
  Tag / fusion protein: 8xHis (N terminal on insert); CUbo (C terminal on insert)
  Cloning method: Restriction Enzyme; 5′ cloning site unknown (unknown if destroyed)
Terms and licenses: Academic/Nonprofit Terms; Industry Terms: Not Available to Industry
Depositor comments: pHU5370; cloning method: additional step, site-directed mutagenesis; CUbo codon-optimized for mammalian cells
How to cite: pcDNA5-FRT-TO-His8-H2B-CUbo was a gift from Helle Ulrich (Addgene plasmid # 212812 ; http://n2t.net/addgene:212812 ; RRID:Addgene_212812)
