[The description below was written by a language model from this plasmid's Addgene catalogue record and pLannotate feature annotations shown in this document.]
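Description:
pcDNA5-FRT-TO-His8-H2B-CUbo is a mammalian expression plasmid built on the pcDNA5-FRT/TO backbone. It is propagated in E. coli at high copy from a ColE1/pUC-type origin under ampicillin selection (AmpR with its bla promoter). Expression of the insert is driven by the CMV enhancer and immediate-early promoter followed by tet operator sequences, and terminated by the bGH polyadenylation signal. In cells lacking the Tet repressor this arrangement gives constitutive expression. In Tet repressor-expressing hosts transcription is held off until doxycycline is added, matching the stated purpose of constitutive or inducible expression. Downstream lies an FRT site directly preceding a hygromycin resistance coding sequence with an SV40 poly(A) signal. In this backbone design, FLP-mediated recombination into a genomic FRT landing site places HygR under a resident promoter, allowing hygromycin selection of isogenic single-copy stable integrants.

The payload is human histone H2B (annotated as HIST1H2BJ) carrying an N-terminal 8xHis tag and a C-terminal CUbo module, which the depositor notes is codon-optimized for mammalian cells. The feature table resolves the region after H2B into FKBP12 (FKBP1A), a fragment of S. cerevisiae ubiquitin, and a GFP (annotated as the S65T variant), all in the same orientation, consistent with one continuous fusion. This explains the mixed human and yeast species assignment. The construct comes from work describing the Ubiquiton system, an inducible, linkage-specific polyubiquitylation tool. The FKBP domain suggests chemically induced dimerization with a partner component, though the record does not detail the mechanism. Here H2B appears to serve as a chromatin-associated substrate, with GFP for visualisation and the His tag for affinity purification of modified species. The depositor also mentions an additional site-directed mutagenesis step, whose nature is not specified.
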