Features (pLannotate 1.2.2; 25 found; start..end, strand, type, name):
     28..80      -  misc_feature   bom (fragment): basis of mobility region from pBR322
    235..614     +  enhancer       CMV enhancer: human cytomegalovirus immediate early enhancer
    615..818     +  promoter       CMV promoter: human cytomegalovirus (CMV) immediate early promoter
    820..839     +  promoter       PLtetO-1 promoter (fragment): modified phage lambda PL promoter with tet operator sites (Lutz and Bujard, 1997)
    841..860     +  promoter       PLtetO-1 promoter (fragment): modified phage lambda PL promoter with tet operator sites (Lutz and Bujard, 1997)
    868..901     +  promoter       TRE3GV promoter (fragment): 3rd-generation Tet-responsive promoter that can be activated by binding of Tet-On® 3G, optimized for retroviral and lentiviral vectors
    990..1010    +  CDS            7xHis: 6xHis affinity tag
   1014..1391    +  CDS            H2B (sequence withheld): human histone H2B; HIST1H2BJ
   1398..1721    +  CDS            FKBP1A: FKB1A_HUMAN - Also known as FKBP1, FKBP12. Experimental evidence at protein level: Swiss-Prot protein existence level 1. Keeps in an inactive conformation TGFBR1, the TGF-beta type I serine/threonine kinase receptor, preventing TGF-beta receptor activation in absence of ligand. Recruits SMAD7 to ACVR1B which prevents the association of SMAD2 and SMAD3 with the activin receptor complex, thereby blocking the activin signal. May modulate the RYR1 calcium channel activity. PPIases accelerate the folding of proteins. It catalyzes the cis-trans isomerization of proline imidic peptide bonds in oligop
   1731..1854    +  CDS            ubiquitin (fragment): Saccharomyces cerevisiae ubiquitin
   1860..2570    +  CDS            GFP (S65T): GFP (S65T) is a basic (constitutively fluorescent) green fluorescent protein published in 1995, derived from Aequorea victoria.
   2624..2848    +  polyA_signal   bGH poly(A) signal: bovine growth hormone polyadenylation signal
   2852..2873    +  promoter       SV40 promoter (fragment): SV40 enhancer and early promoter
   2894..3127    +  rep_origin     f1 ori (fragment) (sequence partly withheld): f1 bacteriophage origin of replication; arrow indicates direction of (+) strand synthesis
   3132..3179    +  protein_bind   FRT: FLP-mediated recombination occurs in the 8-bp core sequence TCTAGAAA (Turan and Bode, 2011). FLP recombinase from the Saccharomyces cerevisiae 2μ plasmid
   3187..4209    +  CDS            HygR: aminoglycoside phosphotransferase from E. coli; aph(4)-Ia; confers resistance to hygromycin
   4219..4344    +  CDS            ble (fragment): BLE_KLEPN - Experimental evidence at protein level: Swiss-Prot protein existence level 1. Binding protein with a strong affinity to the bleomycin family of antibiotics. Binds to CL990; an antimitotic-antibiotic compound. From Klebsiella pneumoniae.
   4339..4460    +  polyA_signal   SV40 poly(A) signal: SV40 polyadenylation signal
   4533..4549    -  protein_bind   lac operator: The lac repressor binds to the lac operator to inhibit transcription in E. coli. This inhibition can be relieved by adding lactose or isopropyl-β-D-thiogalactopyranoside (IPTG). lac repressor encoded by lacI
   4557..4587    -  promoter       lac promoter: promoter for the E. coli lac operon
   4602..4623    -  protein_bind   CAP binding site: CAP binding activates transcription in the presence of cAMP. E. coli catabolite activator protein
   4636..4728    -  CDS            lacI (fragment): lac repressor; lacI; The lac repressor binds to the lac operator to inhibit transcription in E. coli. This inhibition can be relieved by adding lactose or isopropyl-β-D-thiogalactopyranoside (IPTG).
   4911..5499    -  rep_origin     ori: high-copy-number ColE1/pMB1/pBR322/pUC origin of replication
   5670..6530    -  CDS            AmpR: β-lactamase; bla; confers resistance to ampicillin, carbenicillin, and related antibiotics
   6531..6635    -  promoter       AmpR promoter: bla
>Addgene plasmid #212812 | pcDNA5-FRT-TO-His8-H2B-CUbo | addgene full sequence | sequence record 418953 | Addgene NGS Result
GACGGATCGGGAGATCTCCCGATCCCCTATGGTGCACTCTCAGTACAATCTGCTCTGATGCCGCATAGTT
AAGCCAGTATCTGCTCCCTGCTTGTGTGTTGGAGGTCGCTGAGTAGTGCGCGAGCAAAATTTAAGCTACA
ACAAGGCAAGGCTTGACCGACAATTGCATGAAGAATCTGCTTAGGGTTAGGCGTTTTGCGCTGCTTCGCG
ATGTACGGGCCAGATATACGCGTTGACATTGATTATTGACTAGTTATTAATAGTAATCAATTACGGGGTC
ATTAGTTCATAGCCCATATATGGAGTTCCGCGTTACATAACTTACGGTAAATGGCCCGCCTGGCTGACCG
CCCAACGACCCCCGCCCATTGACGTCAATAATGACGTATGTTCCCATAGTAACGCCAATAGGGACTTTCC
ATTGACGTCAATGGGTGGAGTATTTACGGTAAACTGCCCACTTGGCAGTACATCAAGTGTATCATATGCC
AAGTACGCCCCCTATTGACGTCAATGACGGTAAATGGCCCGCCTGGCATTATGCCCAGTACATGACCTTA
TGGGACTTTCCTACTTGGCAGTACATCTACGTATTAGTCATCGCTATTACCATGGTGATGCGGTTTTGGC
AGTACATCAATGGGCGTGGATAGCGGTTTGACTCACGGGGATTTCCAAGTCTCCACCCCATTGACGTCAA
TGGGAGTTTGTTTTGGCACCAAAATCAACGGGACTTTCCAAAATGTCGTAACAACTCCGCCCCATTGACG
CAAATGGGCGGTAGGCGTGTACGGTGGGAGGTCTATATAAGCAGAGCTCTCCCTATCAGTGATAGAGATC
TCCCTATCAGTGATAGAGATCGTCGACGAGCTCGTTTAGTGAACCGTCAGATCGCCTGGAGACGCCATCC
ACGCTGTTTTGACCTCCATAGAAGACACCGGGACCGATCCAGCCTCCGGACTCTAGCGTTTAAACTTAAG
CTTACCATGCATCACCATCACCATCACCATCAC
[378 nt withheld, positions 1014-1391]
GGATCCATGGGAGTGCAGGTGGAAACCATCTCCCCAGGAGACGGGCGCACCTTCCCCAAGCGCGGCCAGA
CCTGCGTGGTGCACTACACCGGGATGCTTGAAGATGGAAAGAAATTTGATTCCTCCCGGGACAGAAACAA
GCCCTTTAAGTTTATGCTAGGCAAGCAGGAGGTGATCCGAGGCTGGGAAGAAGGGGTTGCCCAGATGAGT
GTGGGTCAGAGAGCCAAACTGACTATATCTCCAGATTATGCCTATGGTGCCACTGGGCACCCAGGCATCA
TCCCACCACATGCCACTCTCGTCTTCGATGTGGAGCTTCTAAAACTGGAAGGGTCGACCGGTATCCCTCC
AGATCAACAAAGATTGATCTTTGCCGGTAAGCAGCTAGAAGACGGTAGAACGCTGTCTGATTACAACATT
CAGAAGGAGTCCACCTTACATCTTGTGCTAAGGCTAAGAGGTGTTTAAAGTAAAGGAGAAGAACTTTTCA
CTGGAGTTGTCCCAATTCTTGTTGAATTAGATGGTGATGTTAATGGGCACAAATTTTCTGTCAGTGGAGA
GGGTGAAGGTGATGCAACATACGGAAAACTTACCCTTAAATTTATTTGCACTACTGGAAAACTACCTGTT
CCATGGCCAACACTGGTCACCACTTTCACTTATGGTGTTCAATGCTTCTCGAGATACCCAGACCATATGA
AACGGCATGACTTTTTCAAGAGTGCCATGCCCGAAGGTTATGTACAGGAAAGAACTATATTTTTCAAAGA
TGACGGGAACTACAAGACACGTGCTGAAGTCAAGTTTGAAGGTGATACCCTTGTTAATAGAATCGAGTTA
AAAGGTATTGATTTTAAAGAAGATGGAAACATTCTTGGACACAAATTGGAATACAACTATAACTCACACA
ATGTATACATCATGGCAGACAAACAAAAGAATGGAATCAAAGCTAACTTCAAAATTAGACACAACATTGA
AGATGGAAGCGTTCAACTAGCAGACCATTATCAACAAAATACTCCAATTGGCGATGGCCCTGTCCTTTTA
CCAGACAACCATTACCTGTCCACACAATCTGCCCTTTCGAAAGATCCCAACGAAAAGAGAGACCACATGG
TCCTTCTTGAGTTTGTAACAGCTGCTGGGATTACACATGGCATGGATGAACTATACAAATAAGCGGCCGC
TCGAGTCTAGAGGGCCCGTTTAAACCCGCTGATCAGCCTCGACTGTGCCTTCTAGTTGCCAGCCATCTGT
TGTTTGCCCCTCCCCCGTGCCTTCCTTGACCCTGGAAGGTGCCACTCCCACTGTCCTTTCCTAATAAAAT
GAGGAAATTGCATCGCATTGTCTGAGTAGGTGTCATTCTATTCTGGGGGGTGGGGTGGGGCAGGACAGCA
AGGGGGAGGATTGGGAAGACAATAGCAGGCATGCTGGGGATGCGGTGGGCTCTATGGCTTCTGAGGCGGA
AAGAACCAGCTGGGGCTCTAGGGGGTATCCCC
[124 nt withheld, positions 2894-3017]
C
[91 nt withheld, positions 3019-3109]
AGGGTGATGGTTCACGTACCTAGAAGTTCCTATTCCGAAGTTCCTATTCTCTAGAAAGTATAGGAACTTC
CTTGGCCAAAAAGCCTGAACTCACCGCGACGTCTGTCGAGAAGTTTCTGATCGAAAAGTTCGACAGCGTC
TCCGACCTGATGCAGCTCTCGGAGGGCGAAGAATCTCGTGCTTTCAGCTTCGATGTAGGAGGGCGTGGAT
ATGTCCTGCGGGTAAATAGCTGCGCCGATGGTTTCTACAAAGATCGTTATGTTTATCGGCACTTTGCATC
GGCCGCGCTCCCGATTCCGGAAGTGCTTGACATTGGGGAATTCAGCGAGAGCCTGACCTATTGCATCTCC
CGCCGTGCACAGGGTGTCACGTTGCAAGACCTGCCTGAAACCGAACTGCCCGCTGTTCTGCAGCCGGTCG
CGGAGGCCATGGATGCGATCGCTGCGGCCGATCTTAGCCAGACGAGCGGGTTCGGCCCATTCGGACCGCA
AGGAATCGGTCAATACACTACATGGCGTGATTTCATATGCGCGATTGCTGATCCCCATGTGTATCACTGG
CAAACTGTGATGGACGACACCGTCAGTGCGTCCGTCGCGCAGGCTCTCGATGAGCTGATGCTTTGGGCCG
AGGACTGCCCCGAAGTCCGGCACCTCGTGCACGCGGATTTCGGCTCCAACAATGTCCTGACGGACAATGG
CCGCATAACAGCGGTCATTGACTGGAGCGAGGCGATGTTCGGGGATTCCCAATACGAGGTCGCCAACATC
TTCTTCTGGAGGCCGTGGTTGGCTTGTATGGAGCAGCAGACGCGCTACTTCGAGCGGAGGCATCCGGAGC
TTGCAGGATCGCCGCGGCTCCGGGCGTATATGCTCCGCATTGGTCTTGACCAACTCTATCAGAGCTTGGT
TGACGGCAATTTCGATGATGCAGCTTGGGCGCAGGGTCGATGCGACGCAATCGTCCGATCCGGAGCCGGG
ACTGTCGGGCGTACACAAATCGCCCGCAGAAGCGCGGCCGTCTGGACCGATGGCTGTGTAGAAGTACTCG
CCGATAGTGGAAACCGACGCCCCAGCACTCGTCCGAGGGCAAAGGAATAGCACGTACTACGAGATTTCGA
TTCCACCGCCGCCTTCTATGAAAGGTTGGGCTTCGGAATCGTTTTCCGGGACGCCGGCTGGATGATCCTC
CAGCGCGGGGATCTCATGCTGGAGTTCTTCGCCCACCCCAACTTGTTTATTGCAGCTTATAATGGTTACA
AATAAAGCAATAGCATCACAAATTTCACAAATAAAGCATTTTTTTCACTGCATTCTAGTTGTGGTTTGTC
CAAACTCATCAATGTATCTTATCATGTCTGTATACCGTCGACCTCTAGCTAGAGCTTGGCGTAATCATGG
TCATAGCTGTTTCCTGTGTGAAATTGTTATCCGCTCACAATTCCACACAACATACGAGCCGGAAGCATAA
AGTGTAAAGCCTGGGGTGCCTAATGAGTGAGCTAACTCACATTAATTGCGTTGCGCTCACTGCCCGCTTT
CCAGTCGGGAAACCTGTCGTGCCAGCTGCATTAATGAATCGGCCAACGCGCGGGGAGAGGCGGTTTGCGT
ATTGGGCGCTCTTCCGCTTCCTCGCTCACTGACTCGCTGCGCTCGGTCGTTCGGCTGCGGCGAGCGGTAT
CAGCTCACTCAAAGGCGGTAATACGGTTATCCACAGAATCAGGGGATAACGCAGGAAAGAACATGTGAGC
AAAAGGCCAGCAAAAGGCCAGGAACCGTAAAAAGGCCGCGTTGCTGGCGTTTTTCCATAGGCTCCGCCCC
CCTGACGAGCATCACAAAAATCGACGCTCAAGTCAGAGGTGGCGAAACCCGACAGGACTATAAAGATACC
AGGCGTTTCCCCCTGGAAGCTCCCTCGTGCGCTCTCCTGTTCCGACCCTGCCGCTTACCGGATACCTGTC
CGCCTTTCTCCCTTCGGGAAGCGTGGCGCTTTCTCATAGCTCACGCTGTAGGTATCTCAGTTCGGTGTAG
GTCGTTCGCTCCAAGCTGGGCTGTGTGCACGAACCCCCCGTTCAGCCCGACCGCTGCGCCTTATCCGGTA
ACTATCGTCTTGAGTCCAACCCGGTAAGACACGACTTATCGCCACTGGCAGCAGCCACTGGTAACAGGAT
TAGCAGAGCGAGGTATGTAGGCGGTGCTACAGAGTTCTTGAAGTGGTGGCCTAACTACGGCTACACTAGA
AGAACAGTATTTGGTATCTGCGCTCTGCTGAAGCCAGTTACCTTCGGAAAAAGAGTTGGTAGCTCTTGAT
CCGGCAAACAAACCACCGCTGGTAGCGGTGGTTTTTTTGTTTGCAAGCAGCAGATTACGCGCAGAAAAAA
AGGATCTCAAGAAGATCCTTTGATCTTTTCTACGGGGTCTGACGCTCAGTGGAACGAAAACTCACGTTAA
GGGATTTTGGTCATGAGATTATCAAAAAGGATCTTCACCTAGATCCTTTTAAATTAAAAATGAAGTTTTA
AATCAATCTAAAGTATATATGAGTAAACTTGGTCTGACAGTTACCAATGCTTAATCAGTGAGGCACCTAT
CTCAGCGATCTGTCTATTTCGTTCATCCATAGTTGCCTGACTCCCCGTCGTGTAGATAACTACGATACGG
GAGGGCTTACCATCTGGCCCCAGTGCTGCAATGATACCGCGAGACCCACGCTCACCGGCTCCAGATTTAT
CAGCAATAAACCAGCCAGCCGGAAGGGCCGAGCGCAGAAGTGGTCCTGCAACTTTATCCGCCTCCATCCA
GTCTATTAATTGTTGCCGGGAAGCTAGAGTAAGTAGTTCGCCAGTTAATAGTTTGCGCAACGTTGTTGCC
ATTGCTACAGGCATCGTGGTGTCACGCTCGTCGTTTGGTATGGCTTCATTCAGCTCCGGTTCCCAACGAT
CAAGGCGAGTTACATGATCCCCCATGTTGTGCAAAAAAGCGGTTAGCTCCTTCGGTCCTCCGATCGTTGT
CAGAAGTAAGTTGGCCGCAGTGTTATCACTCATGGTTATGGCAGCACTGCATAATTCTCTTACTGTCATG
CCATCCGTAAGATGCTTTTCTGTGACTGGTGAGTACTCAACCAAGTCATTCTGAGAATAGTGTATGCGGC
GACCGAGTTGCTCTTGCCCGGCGTCAATACGGGATAATACCGCGCCACATAGCAGAACTTTAAAAGTGCT
CATCATTGGAAAACGTTCTTCGGGGCGAAAACTCTCAAGGATCTTACCGCTGTTGAGATCCAGTTCGATG
TAACCCACTCGTGCACCCAACTGATCTTCAGCATCTTTTACTTTCACCAGCGTTTCTGGGTGAGCAAAAA
CAGGAAGGCAAAATGCCGCAAAAAAGGGAATAAGGGCGACACGGAAATGTTGAATACTCATACTCTTCCT
TTTTCAATATTATTGAAGCATTTATCAGGGTTATTGTCTCATGAGCGGATACATATTTGAATGTATTTAG
AAAAATAAACAAATAGGGGTTCCGCGCACATTTCCCCGAAAAGTGCCACCTGACGTC
